Addgene plasmid #197224: pCx43-7-miRFP680-N1
Purpose: Expresses the fusion protein of Cx43-7-miRFP680 in mammalian cells
Depositing lab: Kiryl Piatkevich. Depositing organization: Westlake University. Publication: Quantitative assessment of near-infrared fluorescent proteins. Zhang H, Papadaki S, Sun X, Wang X, Drobizhev M, Yao L, Rehbock M, Koster RW, Wu L, Namikawa K, Piatkevich KD. Nat Methods. 2023 Sep 4. doi: 10.1038/s41592-023-01975-z. PubMed 37666982.
Backbone
  Vector backbone: pN1
  Vector type: Mammalian Expression
Growth in bacteria
  Bacterial resistance: Kanamycin, 50 μg/mL
  Growth temperature: 37°C
  Growth strain: NEB Stable
  Copy number: High Copy
Gene/Insert
  Gene/Insert name: Cx43-7-miRFP680
  Species: M. musculus (mouse)
  Cloning method: Gibson Cloning
Terms and licenses: Academic/Nonprofit Terms; Industry Terms: Not Available to Industry
Depositor comments: Please visit https://www.researchsquare.com/article/rs-797586/v1 for preprint.
How to cite: pCx43-7-miRFP680-N1 was a gift from Kiryl Piatkevich (Addgene plasmid # 197224 ; http://n2t.net/addgene:197224 ; RRID:Addgene_197224)
