[The description below was written by a language model from this plasmid's Addgene catalogue record and pLannotate feature annotations shown in this document.]
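Description:
pCx43-7-miRFP680-N1 is a 6,086-nt mammalian expression plasmid built on a pN1-type backbone, in which the gene of interest sits upstream of the fluorescent protein so that the tag is fused to its C-terminus. It replicates in bacteria from a high-copy ColE1/pUC-type origin and also carries an f1 phage origin. A single NeoR/KanR (Tn5 aminoglycoside phosphotransferase) cassette serves both hosts: the bacterial AmpR (bla) promoter drives it for kanamycin selection in E. coli, and the SV40 enhancer/early promoter drives it for G418 selection in mammalian cells, with an HSV TK polyadenylation signal terminating the unit. The short ble, SV40 large T antigen and bGH poly(A) fragments in the annotation appear to be backbone remnants or partial matches rather than functional parts.

The payload is driven by the human CMV immediate-early enhancer and promoter and terminated by the SV40 poly(A) signal. It encodes connexin 43 (Gja1), a gap junction protein, followed after a short gap by miRFP680. The gap is consistent with the "7" in the name denoting a short linker, though the record does not define it. miRFP680 is a constitutively fluorescent near-infrared protein derived from a Rhodopseudomonas palustris bacteriophytochrome, and it needs biliverdin as a cofactor. The catalogue lists the insert species as mouse, whereas the automated annotation matched the connexin coding sequence to the rat entry; the record does not resolve this.

The construct expresses the Cx43-miRFP680 fusion in mammalian cells. It was deposited with a study quantitatively comparing near-infrared fluorescent proteins, where such a fusion would plausibly test how well the tag performs when attached to a gap junction protein.
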