Features (pLannotate 1.2.2; 15 found; start..end, strand, type, name):
      1..364     +  enhancer       CMV enhancer: human cytomegalovirus immediate early enhancer
    365..568     +  promoter       CMV promoter: human cytomegalovirus (CMV) immediate early promoter
    591..634     +  misc_feature   MCS (fragment): multiple cloning site
    635..1780    +  CDS            Gja1: CXA1_RAT - Also known as Cxn-43. Experimental evidence at protein level: Swiss-Prot protein existence level 1. Gap junction protein that acts as a regulator of bladder capacity. A gap junction consists of a cluster of closely packed pairs of transmembrane channels, the connexons, through which materials of low MW diffuse from one cell to a neighboring cell. Negative regulator of bladder functional capacity: acts by enhancing intercellular electrical and chemical transmission, thus sensitizing bladder muscles to cholinergic neural stimuli and causing them to contract (By similarity). May play a
   1802..2749    +  CDS            miRFP680: miRFP680 is a basic (constitutively fluorescent) near ir fluorescent protein published in 2020, derived from Rhodopseudomonas palustris CGA009. It has low acid sensitivity. It requires the cofactor biliverdin for fluorescence.
   2768..2851    +  CDS            large T antigen (fragment): large T antigen from SV40 (simian virus 40)
   2874..2995    +  polyA_signal   SV40 poly(A) signal: SV40 polyadenylation signal
   3029..3457    -  rep_origin     f1 ori (sequence partly withheld): f1 bacteriophage origin of replication; arrow indicates direction of (+) strand synthesis
   3484..3588    +  promoter       AmpR promoter: bla
   3590..3947    +  promoter       SV40 promoter: SV40 enhancer and early promoter
   3982..4776    +  CDS            NeoR/KanR: aminoglycoside phosphotransferase from Tn5; aph(3')-II (or nptII); confers resistance to neomycin, kanamycin, and G418 (Geneticin®)
   4797..4949    +  CDS            ble (fragment): BLE_KLEPN - Experimental evidence at protein level: Swiss-Prot protein existence level 1. Binding protein with a strong affinity to the bleomycin family of antibiotics. Binds to CL990; an antimitotic-antibiotic compound. From Klebsiella pneumoniae.
   5008..5055    +  polyA_signal   HSV TK poly(A) signal: herpes simplex virus thymidine kinase polyadenylation signal (Cole and Stacy, 1985)
   5146..5162    -  polyA_signal   bGH poly(A) signal (fragment): bovine growth hormone polyadenylation signal
   5384..5972    +  rep_origin     ori: high-copy-number ColE1/pMB1/pBR322/pUC origin of replication
>Addgene plasmid #197224 | pCx43-7-miRFP680-N1 | addgene full sequence | sequence record 388149 | Addgene NGS Result
TAGTTATTAATAGTAATCAATTACGGGGTCATTAGTTCATAGCCCATATATGGAGTTCCGCGTTACATAA
CTTACGGTAAATGGCCCGCCTGGCTGACCGCCCAACGACCCCCGCCCATTGACGTCAATAATGACGTATG
TTCCCATAGTAACGCCAATAGGGACTTTCCATTGACGTCAATGGGTGGAGTATTTACGGTAAACTGCCCA
CTTGGCAGTACATCAAGTGTATCATATGCCAAGTACGCCCCCTATTGACGTCAATGACGGTAAATGGCCC
GCCTGGCATTATGCCCAGTACATGACCTTATGGGACTTTCCTACTTGGCAGTACATCTACGTATTAGTCA
TCGCTACTACCATGGTGATGCGGTTTTGGCAGTACATCAATGGGCGTGGATAGCGGTTTGACTCACGGGG
ATTTCCAAGTCTCCACCCCATTGACGTCAATGGGAGTTTGTTTTGGCACCAAAATCAACGGGACTTTCCA
AAATGTCGTAACAACTCCGCCCCATTGACGCAAATGGGCGGTAGGCGTGTACGGTGGGAGGTCTATATAA
GCAGAGCTGGTTTAGTGAACCGTCAGATCCGCTAGCGCTACCGGACTCAGATCTCGAGCTCAAGCTTCGA
ATTCATGGGTGACTGGAGTGCCTTGGGGAAGCTTCTGGACAAGGTCCAAGCCTACTCCACCGCTGGAGGG
AAGGTGTGGCTGTCAGTGCTCTTCATATTCAGAATCCTGCTCCTGGGGACAGCTGTTGAGTCAGCTTGGG
GTGATGAACAGTCTGCCTTTCGCTGTAACACTCAACAACCTGGCTGCGAAAACGTCTGCTATGACAAGTC
CTTCCCCATCTCTCACGTGCGCTTCTGGGTCCTTCAGATCATATTCGTGTCTGTGCCCACACTCCTGTAC
TTGGCCCATGTGTTCTATGTGATGAGGAAGGAAGAGAAGCTAAACAAGAAAGAAGAGGAGCTCAAAGTGG
CCCAGACTGACGGGGTCAACGTGGAGATGCACCTGAAGCAGATTGAAATCAAGAAGTTCAAGTACGGGAT
TGAAGAGCACGGCAAGGTGAAAATGAGGGGCGGCTTGCTGAGAACCTACATCATCAGCATCCTCTTCAAG
TCTGTCTTCGAGGTGGCCTTCCTGCTCATCCAGTGGTACATCTATGGGTTCAGCTTGAGCGCGGTCTACA
CCTGCAAGAGAGATCCCTGCCCCCACCAGGTAGACTGCTTCCTCTCACGTCCCACGGAGAAAACCATCTT
CATCATCTTCATGCTGGTGGTGTCCTTGGTGTCTCTCGCTTTGAACATCATTGAGCTCTTCTACGTCTTC
TTCAAGGGCGTTAAGGATCGCGTGAAGGGAAGAAGCGATCCTTACCACGCCACCACTGGCCCACTGAGCC
CATCAAAAGACTGCGGATCTCCAAAATACGCCTACTTCAATGGCTGCTCCTCACCAACGGCTCCACTCTC
GCCTATGTCTCCTCCTGGGTACAAGCTGGTTACTGGTGACAGAAACAATTCCTCGTGCCGCAATTACAAC
AAGCAAGCTAGCGAGCAAAACTGGGCGAACTACAGCGCAGAGCAAAATCGCATGGGGCAGGCCGGAAGCA
CCATCTCCAACTCGCACGCCCAGCCGTTCGATTTCCCCGACGACAACCAGAATGCCAAAAAAGTTGCTGC
TGGACATGAACTCCAGCCATTAGCCATCGTGGACCAACGACCTTCCAGCAGAGCCAGCAGCCGCGCCAGC
AGCAGGCCTCGGCCTGATGACCTGGAGATTGCGGATCCACCGGTCGCCACCATGGCGGAAGGCTCCGTCG
CCAGGCAGCCTGACCTCTTGACCTGCGACGATGAGCCGATCCATATCCCCGGTGCCATCCAACCGCATGG
ACTGCTGCTCGCCCTCGCCGCCGACATGACGATCGTTGCCGGCAGCGACAACCTTCCCGAACTCACCGGA
CTGGCGATCGGCGCCCTGATCGGCCGCTCTGCGGCCGATGTCTTCGACTCGGAGACGCACAACCGTCTGA
CGATCGCCTTGGCCGAGCCCGGGGCGGCCGTCGGAGCACCGATCACTGTCGGCTTCACGATGCGAAAGGA
CGCAGGCTTCATCGGCTCCTGGCATCGCCATGATCAGCTCATCTTCCTCGAGCTCGAGCCTCCCCAGCGG
GACGTCGCCGAGCCGCAGGCGTTCTTCCGCCGCACCAACAGCGCCATCCGCCGCCTTCAGGCCGCCGAAA
CCTTGGAAAGCGCCTGCGCCGCCGCGGCGCAAGAGGTGCGGAAGATTACCGGCTTCGATCGGGTGATGAT
CTATCGCTTCGCCTCCGACTTCAGCGGCGAAGTGATCGCAGAGGATCGGTGCGCCGAGGTCGAGTCAAAA
CTAGGCCTGCACTATCCTGCCTCAACCGTGCCGGCGCAGGCCCGTCGGCTCTATACCATCAACCCGGTAC
GGATCATTCCCGATATCAATTATCGGCCGGTGCCGGTCACCCCAGACCTCAATCCGGTCACCGGGCGGCC
GATTGATCTTAGCTTCGCCATCCTGCGCAGCGTCTCGCCCTGCCATCTGGAGTTCATGCGCAACATAGGC
ATGCACGGCACGATGTCGATCTCGATTTTGCGCGGCGAGCGACTGTGGGGATTGATCGTTTGCCATCACC
GAACGCCGTACTACGTCGATCTCGATGGCCGCCAAGCCTGCAAGAGGGTCGCCGAGAGGCTGGCCACTCA
GATCGGCGTGATGGAAGAGTAAGCGGCCGCGACTCTAGATCATAATCAGCCATACCACATTTGTAGAGGT
TTTACTTGCTTTAAAAAACCTCCCACACCTCCCCCTGAACCTGAAACATAAAATGAATGCAATTGTTGTT
GTTAACTTGTTTATTGCAGCTTATAATGGTTACAAATAAAGCAATAGCATCACAAATTTCACAAATAAAG
CATTTTTTTCACTGCATTCTAGTTGTGGTTTGTCCAAACTCATCAATGTATCTTAAGGCGTAAATTGTAA
GCGTTAATATTTTGTTAAAATTCGCGTTAAATTTTTGTTAAATCAGCTCATTTTTTAACCAATAGGCCGA
AATCGGCAAAATCCCTTATAAATCAAAAGAATAGACCGAGATAGGGT
[37 nt withheld, positions 3128-3164]
AAAGAACGTGGACTCCAACGTCAAAGG
[49 nt withheld, positions 3192-3240]
T
[91 nt withheld, positions 3242-3332]
G
[124 nt withheld, positions 3334-3457]
CAGGTGGCACTTTTCGGGGAAATGTGCGCGGAACCCCTATTTGTTTATTTTTCTAAATACATTCAAATAT
GTATCCGCTCATGAGACAATAACCCTGATAAATGCTTCAATAATATTGAAAAAGGAAGAGTCCTGAGGCG
GAAAGAACCAGCTGTGGAATGTGTGTCAGTTAGGGTGTGGAAAGTCCCCAGGCTCCCCAGCAGGCAGAAG
TATGCAAAGCATGCATCTCAATTAGTCAGCAACCAGGTGTGGAAAGTCCCCAGGCTCCCCAGCAGGCAGA
AGTATGCAAAGCATGCATCTCAATTAGTCAGCAACCATAGTCCCGCCCCTAACTCCGCCCATCCCGCCCC
TAACTCCGCCCAGTTCCGCCCATTCTCCGCCCCATGGCTGACTAATTTTTTTTATTTATGCAGAGGCCGA
GGCCGCCTCGGCCTCTGAGCTATTCCAGAAGTAGTGAGGAGGCTTTTTTGGAGGCCTAGGCTTTTGCAAA
GATCGATCAAGAGACAGGATGAGGATCGTTTCGCATGATTGAACAAGATGGATTGCACGCAGGTTCTCCG
GCCGCTTGGGTGGAGAGGCTATTCGGCTATGACTGGGCACAACAGACAATCGGCTGCTCTGATGCCGCCG
TGTTCCGGCTGTCAGCGCAGGGGCGCCCGGTTCTTTTTGTCAAGACCGACCTGTCCGGTGCCCTGAATGA
ACTGCAAGACGAGGCAGCGCGGCTATCGTGGCTGGCCACGACGGGCGTTCCTTGCGCAGCTGTGCTCGAC
GTTGTCACTGAAGCGGGAAGGGACTGGCTGCTATTGGGCGAAGTGCCGGGGCAGGATCTCCTGTCATCTC
ACCTTGCTCCTGCCGAGAAAGTATCCATCATGGCTGATGCAATGCGGCGGCTGCATACGCTTGATCCGGC
TACCTGCCCATTCGACCACCAAGCGAAACATCGCATCGAGCGAGCACGTACTCGGATGGAAGCCGGTCTT
GTCGATCAGGATGATCTGGACGAAGAGCATCAGGGGCTCGCGCCAGCCGAACTGTTCGCCAGGCTCAAGG
CGAGCATGCCCGACGGCGAGGATCTCGTCGTGACCCATGGCGATGCCTGCTTGCCGAATATCATGGTGGA
AAATGGCCGCTTTTCTGGATTCATCGACTGTGGCCGGCTGGGTGTGGCGGACCGCTATCAGGACATAGCG
TTGGCTACCCGTGATATTGCTGAAGAGCTTGGCGGCGAATGGGCTGACCGCTTCCTCGTGCTTTACGGTA
TCGCCGCTCCCGATTCGCAGCGCATCGCCTTCTATCGCCTTCTTGACGAGTTCTTCTGAGCGGGACTCTG
GGGTTCGAAATGACCGACCAAGCGACGCCCAACCTGCCATCACGAGATTTCGATTCCACCGCCGCCTTCT
ATGAAAGGTTGGGCTTCGGAATCGTTTTCCGGGACGCCGGCTGGATGATCCTCCAGCGCGGGGATCTCAT
GCTGGAGTTCTTCGCCCACCCTAGGGGGAGGCTAACTGAAACACGGAAGGAGACAATACCGGAAGGAACC
CGCGCTATGACGGCAATAAAAAGACAGAATAAAACGCACGGTGTTGGGTCGTTTGTTCATAAACGCGGGG
TTCGGTCCCAGGGCTGGCACTCTGTCGATACCCCACCGAGACCCCATTGGGGCCAATACGCCCGCGTTTC
TTCCTTTTCCCCACCCCACCCCCCAAGTTCGGGTGAAGGCCCAGGGCTCGCAGCCAACGTCGGGGCGGCA
GGCCCTGCCATAGCCTCAGGTTACTCATATATACTTTAGATTGATTTAAAACTTCATTTTTAATTTAAAA
GGATCTAGGTGAAGATCCTTTTTGATAATCTCATGACCAAAATCCCTTAACGTGAGTTTTCGTTCCACTG
AGCGTCAGACCCCGTAGAAAAGATCAAAGGATCTTCTTGAGATCCTTTTTTTCTGCGCGTAATCTGCTGC
TTGCAAACAAAAAAACCACCGCTACCAGCGGTGGTTTGTTTGCCGGATCAAGAGCTACCAACTCTTTTTC
CGAAGGTAACTGGCTTCAGCAGAGCGCAGATACCAAATACTGTTCTTCTAGTGTAGCCGTAGTTAGGCCA
CCACTTCAAGAACTCTGTAGCACCGACTACATACCTCGCTCTGCTAATCCTGTTACCAGTGGCTGCTGCC
AGTGGCGATAAGTCGTGTCTTACCGGGTTGGACTCAAGACGATAGTTACCGGATAAGGCGCAGCGGTCGG
GCTGAACGGGGGGTTCGTGCACACAGCCCAGCTTGGAGCGAACGACCTACACCGAACTGAGATACCTACA
GCGTGAGCTATGAGAAAGCGCCACGCTTCCCGAAGGGAGAAAGGCGGACAGGTATCCGGTAAGCGGCAGG
GTCGGAACAGGAGAGCGCACGAGGGAGCTTCCAGGGGGAAACGCCTGGTATCTTTATAGTCCTGTCGGGT
TTCGCCACCTCTGACTTGAGCGTCGATTTTTGTGATGCTCGTCAGGGGGGCGGAGCCTATGGAAAAACGC
CAGCAACGCGGCCTTTTTACGGTTCCTGGCCTTTTGCTGGCCTTTTGCTCACATGTTCTTTCCTGCGTTA
TCCCCTGATTCTGTGGATAACCGTATTACCGCCATGCAT
